Addgene plasmid #111017: PF3D7_1012200-COMP-blac-flag-his
Purpose: Expresses pentamerised full-length protein ectodomain with no N-linked glycans in mammalian cells. Contains a C-terminal rat Cd4 d3+4 tag, COMP pentamerisation domain, flag- and 6xHis tags.
Depositing lab: Gavin Wright. Depositing organization: Wellcome Sanger Institute. Publication: Systematic Identification of Plasmodium Falciparum Sporozoite Membrane Protein Interactions Reveals an Essential Role for the p24 Complex in Host Infection. Knockel J, Dundas K, Yang ASP, Galaway F, Metcalf T, Gemert GV, Sauerwein RW, Rayner JC, Billker O, Wright GJ. Mol Cell Proteomics. 2021;20:100038. doi: 10.1074/mcp.RA120.002432. Epub 2021 Jan 27. PubMed 33515807.
Backbone
  Vector backbone: pTT3
  Backbone manufacturer: pTT3 was obtained from Yves Durocher, National Research Council of Canada-Biotechnology Research Institute
  Backbone size w/o insert (bp): 7661
  Vector type: Mammalian Expression
Growth in bacteria
  Bacterial resistance: Ampicillin, 100 μg/mL
  Growth temperature: 37°C
  Growth strain: DH5alpha
  Copy number: Unknown
Gene/Insert
  Gene/Insert name: rhoptry associated adhesin (alt name: PF3D7_1012200)
  Species: Synthetic
  Insert size (bp): 750
  Mutation: All NXT/S sites mutated to NXA, where X is any amino acid except Proline
  Entrez Gene: PF3D7_1012200 (a.k.a. PF3D7_1012200, PF10_0119)
  Promoter: CMV
  Tag / fusion protein: Exogenous signal peptide of mouse origin (N terminal on insert); rat Cd4d3+4, beta-lactamase, triple FLAG tag, 6xHis tag (C terminal on insert)
  Cloning method: Restriction Enzyme; 5′ cloning site Not1 (not destroyed); 3′ cloning site Asc1 (not destroyed)
Terms and licenses: Academic/Nonprofit Terms; Industry Terms: Not Available to Industry
How to cite: PF3D7_1012200-COMP-blac-flag-his was a gift from Gavin Wright (Addgene plasmid # 111017 ; http://n2t.net/addgene:111017 ; RRID:Addgene_111017)
