[The description below was written by a language model from this plasmid's Addgene catalogue record and pLannotate feature annotations shown in this document.]
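Description:
PF3D7_1012200-COMP-blac-flag-his is a mammalian expression plasmid built on the pTT3 backbone, designed to secrete a pentameric, enzyme-tagged form of a Plasmodium falciparum protein ectodomain. It is propagated in E. coli through a high-copy ColE1/pUC-type origin with ampicillin selection. It also carries an Epstein-Barr virus oriP fragment, which supports episomal maintenance in cells that supply EBNA1. Transcription is driven by the CMV immediate-early enhancer and promoter, followed by adenovirus-derived leader and splice sequences with a chimeric intron, and is terminated by the rabbit β-globin polyadenylation signal. The annotation tool's hit to adenovirus terminal protein on the opposite strand in this region most likely reflects that leader sequence rather than an intended coding element.

The insert is a synthetic sequence of about 750 bp encoding the ectodomain of the rhoptry associated adhesin (PF3D7_1012200), cloned between retained NotI and AscI sites. All N-linked glycosylation sequons (NXT/S) have been changed to NXA, so mammalian cells do not add glycans to the parasite protein. An exogenous mouse immunoglobulin signal peptide at the N terminus directs secretion. Downstream, the ectodomain is fused in turn to rat Cd4 domains 3 and 4, the pentamerising coiled-coil region of cartilage oligomeric matrix protein (COMP), a mature β-lactamase lacking its own signal sequence, a triple FLAG tag and a 6xHis tag. The His tag is recorded in the catalogue but not picked up in the feature tables. Pentamerisation raises binding avidity, and the β-lactamase provides an enzymatic readout, features suited to a "prey" reagent for detecting weak extracellular interactions. The associated publication used such constructs to screen sporozoite membrane protein interactions systematically. The depositor and sequencing-derived records differ by only two nucleotides in length and have identical annotations.
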