Features (pLannotate 1.2.2; 21 found; start..end, strand, type, name):
    184..273     +  intron         chimeric intron (fragment): chimera between introns from adenovirus and immunoglobulin heavy chain genes
    292..338     +  CDS            IgH signal sequence (fragment): signal sequence from the mouse immunoglobulin heavy chain variable region
   1168..1728    +  CDS            Cd4 (fragment): CD4_RAT - Experimental evidence at protein level: Swiss-Prot protein existence level 1. Integral membrane glycoprotein that plays an essential role in the immune response and serves multiple functions in responses against both external and internal offenses. In T-cells, functions primarily as a coreceptor for MHC class II molecule:peptide complex. The antigens presented by class II peptides are derived from extracellular proteins while class I peptides are derived from cytosolic proteins. Interacts simultaneously with the T-cell receptor (TCR) and the MHC class II presented by antigen presenti
   1765..1932    +  CDS            COMP (fragment): COMP_HUMAN - Experimental evidence at protein level: Swiss-Prot protein existence level 1. May play a role in the structural integrity of cartilage via its interaction with other extracellular matrix proteins such as the collagens and fibronectin. Can mediate the interaction of chondrocytes with the cartilage extracellular matrix through interaction with cell surface integrin receptors. Could play a role in the pathogenesis of osteoarthritis. Potent suppressor of apoptosis in both primary chondrocytes and transformed cells. Suppresses apoptosis by blocking the activation of caspase-3 and by in
   1940..2727    +  CDS            bla(M) (fragment): β-lactamase lacking the signal sequence; bla(M); allows cytosolic expression of β-lactamase
   2734..2799    +  CDS            3xFLAG: three tandem FLAG® epitope tags, followed by an enterokinase cleavage site
   2861..2916    +  polyA_signal   β-globin poly(A) signal: rabbit β-globin polyadenylation signal (Gil and Proudfoot, 1987)
   3430..5111    -  rep_origin     oriP (fragment): Epstein-Barr virus oriP replication origin (Yates et al., 2000)
   5238..5342    +  promoter       AmpR promoter: bla
   5343..6203    +  CDS            AmpR: β-lactamase; bla; confers resistance to ampicillin, carbenicillin, and related antibiotics
   6374..6962    +  rep_origin     ori: high-copy-number ColE1/pMB1/pBR322/pUC origin of replication
   7145..7237    +  CDS            lacI (fragment): lac repressor; lacI; The lac repressor binds to the lac operator to inhibit transcription in E. coli. This inhibition can be relieved by adding lactose or isopropyl-β-D-thiogalactopyranoside (IPTG).
   7250..7271    +  protein_bind   CAP binding site: CAP binding activates transcription in the presence of cAMP. E. coli catabolite activator protein
   7286..7316    +  promoter       lac promoter: promoter for the E. coli lac operon
   7324..7340    +  protein_bind   lac operator: The lac repressor binds to the lac operator to inhibit transcription in E. coli. This inhibition can be relieved by adding lactose or isopropyl-β-D-thiogalactopyranoside (IPTG). lac repressor encoded by lacI
   7410..7426    +  promoter       tet promoter (fragment): E. coli promoter for tetracycline efflux protein gene
   7436..7461    -  CDS            bla(M) (fragment): β-lactamase lacking the signal sequence; bla(M); allows cytosolic expression of β-lactamase
   7635..8014    +  enhancer       CMV enhancer: human cytomegalovirus immediate early enhancer
   8016..8215    +  promoter       CMV promoter: human cytomegalovirus (CMV) immediate early promoter
   8283..8321    +  misc_feature   Ad SA (fragment): adenovirus major late transcript splice acceptor (Friedrich and Soriano, 1991)
   8354..153     -  CDS            PTP (fragment) (across the origin): TERM_ADE02 - Experimental evidence at protein level: Swiss-Prot protein existence level 1. Protein covalently bound to the viral DNA that acts as a primer for viral genomic replication by DNA strand displacement. Assembles on the viral origin of replication in an initiation complex with viral polymerase, DBP, host NFIA and host POU2F1/OCT1. During initiation, the polymerase covalently couples the first dCTP with Ser- 580 of pTP. The terminal protein stimulates the template activity over 20 fold compared to protein-free templates. Neo-synthesized viral genomes are linked to two preterminal prot
>Addgene plasmid #111017 | PF3D7_1012200-COMP-blac-flag-his | depositor full sequence | sequence record 208817 | PF3D7_1012200-COMP-blac-flag-his sequence 8410 bps
CTCGAGAAAGGCGTCTAACCAGTCACAGTCGCAAGGTAGGCTGAGCACCGTGGCGGGCGGCAGCGGGTGG
CGGTCGGGGTTGTTTCTGGCGGAGGTGCTGCTGATGATGTAATTAAAGTAGGCGGTCTTGAGACGGCGGA
TGGTCGAGGTGAGGTGTGGCAGGCTTGAGATCCAGCTGTTGGGGTGAGTACTCCCTCTCAAAAGCGGGCA
TTACTTCTGCGCTAAGATTGTCAGTTTCCAAAAACGAGGAGGATTTGATATTCACCTGGCCCGATCTGGC
CATACACTTGAGTGACAATGACATCCACTTTGCCTTTCTCTCCACAGGTGTCCACTCCCAGGTCCAAGTT
TGCCACCATGGAGTTTCAGACCCAGGTACTCATGTCCCTGCTGCTCTGCATGTCTGGTGCGGCCGCCGAG
AACGTGGACACCTTCAAGTGCAACTACGCCAAGAAGAAGAAAAACGGCCACCACATCAAGCGGCACATCA
CCAACGACGAGGAAAAGAAGAAAGAATACTCCTTCCTGATGCTGGGCAAAGAGAACGAGGAAGAAAACAA
GGAAAACAAAGAGAATAACCAGAACGTCAACAAAGACAACAACGATAACAACAACAATGAGAAAAAGAAT
GAGGAACAGAACCATAACAACGAGAAGAAGCAGGAAGAAGTCATCAACAATAACAATAATAACGTCGAGA
ACAAGAAAGAAGAGGAAAACCACAATAACGACAAGAAAACCGACGAGCAGAACCACGTGAACGAAAAAAA
ACAGGAAGGCGAGAACAACAAGCACAAGAAGGACGACACCATCCCTCCAGAGAAGAAGATTAACAAAGAA
AACCTGCTCGAGTACGGCACCCACGACAAAGAGGGCCACTTCATCCCCAGCTACAAGACCCTGACCGACG
AGATCCTGAGCACCAACAACGCCATGGAAAAGGCCAGCAGCTTCCTGAAGATCGCCTGCAGCCACGTGAT
GAAGCTGATCGAGTTCATCCCCGAGAGCAAGCTGAGCAGCCAGTACATCAAGGTGGACAACAAGAACATC
TACCTGAAGGATATCGCCGTCGAGTGCCAGAATATCTACTTCAACCTCGAGAAGTTCAGCATGACCCTGA
TCGTGTTCAACAGCAAGATCAACAAGTTCATCTACAGCCAGGAAAAAGGCGCGCCGTCGACCTCCATCAC
GGCCTATAAGAGTGAGGGGGAGTCAGCGGAGTTCTCCTTCCCACTCAACCTTGGAGAGGAAAGCCTGCAG
GGAGAGTTGAGATGGAAGGCAGAGAAGGCTCCTTCTTCCCAGTCCTGGATCACCTTCTCCCTAAAGAACC
AAAAGGTGTCTGTGCAGAAGTCTACTAGCAACCCCAAGTTCCAGCTGTCCGAAACGCTCCCACTCACCCT
TCAGATACCCCAGGTCTCCCTTCAGTTTGCTGGTTCTGGCAACCTGACCCTGACTCTGGACAGAGGGATA
CTGTATCAGGAAGTGAACCTGGTGGTGATGAAAGTGACTCAGCCCGACAGCAACACTTTGACCTGTGAGG
TGATGGGACCCACCTCACCCAAGATGAGACTGATCTTGAAGCAGGAGAATCAGGAGGCCAGGGTCTCCAG
GCAGGAGAAAGTGATTCAAGTGCAGGCCCCTGAAGCAGGGGTGTGGCAATGTCTACTGAGTGAAGGTGAA
GAGGTCAAGATGGACTCCAAGATCCAGGTTTTATCCAAAGGGTTGAATTCCGGCGGCGGCTCCGGAGGCG
GTACCGGTGGCGGCGACCTAGCCCCACAGATGCTTCGAGAACTCCAGGAGACTAATGCGGCGCTGCAAGA
CGTGAGAGAGCTCTTGCGACAGCAGGTCAAGGAGATCACCTTCCTGAAGAATACGGTGATGGAATGTGAC
GCCTGCGGTCTAGACAGAAACCTGCCTCCACTAGCACCTCTGGGCCCACACCCAGAAACGCTGGTGAAAG
TAAAAGATGCTGAAGATCAGTTGGGTGCACGAGTGGGTTACATCGAACTGGATCTCAACAGCGGTAAGAT
CCTTGAGAGTTTTCGCCCCGAAGAACGTTTTCCAATGATGAGCACTTTTAAAGTTCTGCTATGTGGCGCG
GTATTATCCCGTATTGACGCCGGGCAAGAGCAACTCGGTCGCCGCATACACTATTCTCAGAATGACTTGG
TTGAGTACTCACCAGTCACAGAAAAGCATCTTACGGATGGCATGACAGTAAGAGAATTATGCAGTGCTGC
CATAACCATGAGTGATAACACTGCGGCCAACTTACTTCTGACAACGATCGGAGGACCGAAGGAGCTAACC
GCTTTTTTGCACAACATGGGGGATCATGTAACTCGCCTTGATCGTTGGGAACCGGAGCTGAATGAAGCCA
TACCAAACGACGAGCGTGACACCACGATGCCTGTAGCAATGGCAACAACGTTGCGCAAACTATTAACTGG
CGAACTACTTACTCTAGCTTCCCGGCAACAATTAATAGACTGGATGGAGGCGGATAAAGTTGCAGGACCA
CTTCTGCGCTCGGCCCTTCCGGCTGGCTGGTTTATTGCTGATAAATCTGGAGCCGGTGAGCGTGGGTCTC
GCGGTATCATTGCAGCACTGGGGCCAGATGGTAAGCCCTCCCGTATCGTAGTTATCTACACGACGGGGAG
TCAGGCAACTATGGATGAACGAAATAGACAGATCGCTGAGATAGGTGCCTCACTGATTAAGCATTGGGGC
CCTGACTACAAAGACCATGACGGTGATTATAAAGATCATGACATCGATTACAAGGATGACGATGACAAGG
GCCCTCACCACCACCATCACCACTAATTAATTAAGGATCCCCCGACCTCGACCTCTGGCTAATAAAGGAA
ATTTATTTTCATTGCAATAGTGTGTTGGAATTTTTTGTGTCTCTCACTCGGAAGGACATATGGGAGGGCA
AATCATTTGGTCGAGATCCCTCGGAGATCTCTAGCTAGAGGATCGATCCCCGCCCCGGACGAACTAAACC
TGACTACGACATCTCTGCCCCTTCTTCGCGGGGCAGTGCATGTAATCCCTTCAGTTGGTTGGTACAACTT
GCCAACTGGGCCCTGTTCCACATGTGACACGGGGGGGGACCAAACACAAAGGGGTTCTCTGACTGTAGTT
GACATCCTTATAAATGGATGTGCACATTTGCCAACACTGAGTGGCTTTCATCCTGGAGCAGACTTTGCAG
TCTGTGGACTGCAACACAACATTGCCTTTATGTGTAACTCTTGGCTGAAGCTCTTACACCAATGCTGGGG
GACATGTACCTCCCAGGGGCCCAGGAAGACTACGGGAGGCTACACCAACGTCAATCAGAGGGGCCTGTGT
AGCTACCGATAAGCGGACCCTCAAGAGGGCATTAGCAATAGTGTTTATAAGGCCCCCTTGTTAACCCTAA
ACGGGTAGCATATGCTTCCCGGGTAGTAGTATATACTATCCAGACTAACCCTAATTCAATAGCATATGTT
ACCCAACGGGAAGCATATGCTATCGAATTAGGGTTAGTAAAAGGGTCCTAAGGAACAGCGATATCTCCCA
CCCCATGAGCTGTCACGGTTTTATTTACATGGGGTCAGGATTCCACGAGGGTAGTGAACCATTTTAGTCA
CAAGGGCAGTGGCTGAAGATCAAGGAGCGGGCAGTGAACTCTCCTGAATCTTCGCCTGCTTCTTCATTCT
CCTTCGTTTAGCTAATAGAATAACTGCTGAGTTGTGAACAGTAAGGTGTATGTGAGGTGCTCGAAAACAA
GGTTTCAGGTGACGCCCCCAGAATAAAATTTGGACGGGGGGTTCAGTGGTGGCATTGTGCTATGACACCA
ATATAACCCTCACAAACCCCTTGGGCAATAAATACTAGTGTAGGAATGAAACATTCTGAATATCTTTAAC
AATAGAAATCCATGGGGTGGGGACAAGCCGTAAAGACTGGATGTCCATCTCACACGAATTTATGGCTATG
GGCAACACATAATCCTAGTGCAATATGATACTGGGGTTATTAAGATGTGTCCCAGGCAGGGACCAAGACA
GGTGAACCATGTTGTTACACTCTATTTGTAACAAGGGGAAAGAGAGTGGACGCCGACAGCAGCGGACTCC
ACTGGTTGTCTCTAACACCCCCGAAAATTAAACGGGGCTCCACGCCAATGGGGCCCATAAACAAAGACAA
GTGGCCACTCTTTTTTTTGAAATTGTGGAGTGGGGGCACGCGTCAGCCCCCACACGCCGCCCTGCGGTTT
TGGACTGTAAAATAAGGGTGTAATAACTTGGCTGATTGTAACCCCGCTAACCACTGCGGTCAAACCACTT
GCCCACAAAACCACTAATGGCACCCCGGGGAATACCTGCATAAGTAGGTGGGCGGGCCAAGATAGGGGCG
CGATTGCTGCGATCTGGAGGACAAATTACACACACTTGCGCCTGAGCGCCAAGCACAGGGTTGTTGGTCC
TCATATTCACGAGGTCGCTGAGAGCACGGTGGGCTAATGTTGCCATGGGTAGCATATACTACCCAAATAT
CTGGATAGCATATGCTATCCTAATCTATATCTGGGTAGCATAGGCTATCCTAATCTATATCTGGGTAGCA
TATGCTATCCTAATCTATATCTGGGTAGTATATGCTATCCTAATTTATATCTGGGTAGCATAGGCTATCC
TAATCTATATCTGGGTAGCATATGCTATCCTAATCTATATCTGGGTAGTATATGCTATCCTAATCTGTAT
CCGGGTAGCATATGCTATCCTAATAGAGATTAGGGTAGTATATGCTATCCTAATTTATATCTGGGTAGCA
TATACTACCCAAATATCTGGATAGCATATGCTATCCTAATCTATATCTGGGTAGCATATGCTATCCTAAT
CTATATCTGGGTAGCATAGGCTATCCTAATCTATATCTGGGTAGCATATGCTATCCTAATCTATATCTGG
GTAGTATATGCTATCCTAATTTATATCTGGGTAGCATAGGCTATCCTAATCTATATCTGGGTAGCATATG
CTATCCTAATCTATATCTGGGTAGTATATGCTATCCTAATCTGTATCCGGGTAGCATATGCTATCCTCAT
GATAAGCTGTCAAACATGAGAATTTTCTTGAAGACGAAAGGGCCTCGTGATACGCCTATTTTTATAGGTT
AATGTCATGATAATAATGGTTTCTTAGACGTCAGGTGGCACTTTTCGGGGAAATGTGCGCGGAACCCCTA
TTTGTTTATTTTTCTAAATACATTCAAATATGTATCCGCTCATGAGACAATAACCCTGATAAATGCTTCA
ATAATATTGAAAAAGGAAGAGTATGAGTATTCAACATTTCCGTGTCGCCCTTATTCCCTTTTTTGCGGCA
TTTTGCCTTCCTGTTTTTGCTCACCCAGAAACGCTGGTGAAAGTAAAAGATGCTGAAGATCAGTTGGGTG
CACGAGTGGGTTACATCGAACTGGATCTCAACAGCGGTAAGATCCTTGAGAGTTTTCGCCCCGAAGAACG
TTTTCCAATGATGAGCACTTTTAAAGTTCTGCTATGTGGCGCGGTATTATCCCGTGTTGACGCCGGGCAA
GAGCAACTCGGTCGCCGCATACACTATTCTCAGAATGACTTGGTTGAGTACTCACCAGTCACAGAAAAGC
ATCTTACGGATGGCATGACAGTAAGAGAATTATGCAGTGCTGCCATAACCATGAGTGATAACACTGCGGC
CAACTTACTTCTGACAACGATCGGAGGACCGAAGGAGCTAACCGCTTTTTTGCACAACATGGGGGATCAT
GTAACTCGCCTTGATCGTTGGGAACCGGAGCTGAATGAAGCCATACCAAACGACGAGCGTGACACCACGA
TGCCTGCAGCAATGGCAACAACGTTGCGCAAACTATTAACTGGCGAACTACTTACTCTAGCTTCCCGGCA
ACAATTAATAGACTGGATGGAGGCGGATAAAGTTGCAGGACCACTTCTGCGCTCGGCCCTTCCGGCTGGC
TGGTTTATTGCTGATAAATCTGGAGCCGGTGAGCGTGGGTCTCGCGGTATCATTGCAGCACTGGGGCCAG
ATGGTAAGCCCTCCCGTATCGTAGTTATCTACACGACGGGGAGTCAGGCAACTATGGATGAACGAAATAG
ACAGATCGCTGAGATAGGTGCCTCACTGATTAAGCATTGGTAACTGTCAGACCAAGTTTACTCATATATA
CTTTAGATTGATTTAAAACTTCATTTTTAATTTAAAAGGATCTAGGTGAAGATCCTTTTTGATAATCTCA
TGACCAAAATCCCTTAACGTGAGTTTTCGTTCCACTGAGCGTCAGACCCCGTAGAAAAGATCAAAGGATC
TTCTTGAGATCCTTTTTTTCTGCGCGTAATCTGCTGCTTGCAAACAAAAAAACCACCGCTACCAGCGGTG
GTTTGTTTGCCGGATCAAGAGCTACCAACTCTTTTTCCGAAGGTAACTGGCTTCAGCAGAGCGCAGATAC
CAAATACTGTTCTTCTAGTGTAGCCGTAGTTAGGCCACCACTTCAAGAACTCTGTAGCACCGCCTACATA
CCTCGCTCTGCTAATCCTGTTACCAGTGGCTGCTGCCAGTGGCGATAAGTCGTGTCTTACCGGGTTGGAC
TCAAGACGATAGTTACCGGATAAGGCGCAGCGGTCGGGCTGAACGGGGGGTTCGTGCACACAGCCCAGCT
TGGAGCGAACGACCTACACCGAACTGAGATACCTACAGCGTGAGCTATGAGAAAGCGCCACGCTTCCCGA
AGGGAGAAAGGCGGACAGGTATCCGGTAAGCGGCAGGGTCGGAACAGGAGAGCGCACGAGGGAGCTTCCA
GGGGGAAACGCCTGGTATCTTTATAGTCCTGTCGGGTTTCGCCACCTCTGACTTGAGCGTCGATTTTTGT
GATGCTCGTCAGGGGGGCGGAGCCTATGGAAAAACGCCAGCAACGCGGCCTTTTTACGGTTCCTGGCCTT
TTGCTGGCCTTTTGCTCACATGTTCTTTCCTGCGTTATCCCCTGATTCTGTGGATAACCGTATTACCGCC
TTTGAGTGAGCTGATACCGCTCGCCGCAGCCGAACGACCGAGCGCAGCGAGTCAGTGAGCGAGGAAGCGG
AAGAGCGCCCAATACGCAAACCGCCTCTCCCCGCGCGTTGGCCGATTCATTAATGCAGCTGGCACGACAG
GTTTCCCGACTGGAAAGCGGGCAGTGAGCGCAACGCAATTAATGTGAGTTAGCTCACTCATTAGGCACCC
CAGGCTTTACACTTTATGCTTCCGGCTCGTATGTTGTGTGGAATTGTGAGCGGATAACAATTTCACACAG
GAAACAGCTATGACCATGATTACGCCAAGCTCTAGCTAGAGGTCGACCAATTCTCATGTTTGACAGCTTA
TCATCGCAGATCCGGGCAACGTTGTTGCCATTGCTGCAGGCGCAGAACTGGTAGGTATGGAAGATCTATA
CATTGAATCAATATTGGCAATTAGCCATATTAGTCATTGGTTATATAGCATAAATCAATATTGGCTATTG
GCCATTGCATACGTTGTATCTATATCATAATATGTACATTTATATTGGCTCATGTCCAATATGACCGCCA
TGTTGACATTGATTATTGACTAGTTATTAATAGTAATCAATTACGGGGTCATTAGTTCATAGCCCATATA
TGGAGTTCCGCGTTACATAACTTACGGTAAATGGCCCGCCTGGCTGACCGCCCAACGACCCCCGCCCATT
GACGTCAATAATGACGTATGTTCCCATAGTAACGCCAATAGGGACTTTCCATTGACGTCAATGGGTGGAG
TATTTACGGTAAACTGCCCACTTGGCAGTACATCAAGTGTATCATATGCCAAGTCCGCCCCCTATTGACG
TCAATGACGGTAAATGGCCCGCCTGGCATTATGCCCAGTACATGACCTTACGGGACTTTCCTACTTGGCA
GTACATCTACGTATTAGTCATCGCTATTACCATGGTGATGCGGTTTTGGCAGTACACCAATGGGCGTGGA
TAGCGGTTTGACTCACGGGGATTTCCAAGTCTCCACCCCATTGACGTCAATGGGAGTTTGTTTTGGCACC
AAAATCAACGGGACTTTCCAAAATGTCGTAATAACCCCGCCCCGTTGACGCAAATGGGCGGTAGGCGTGT
ACGGTGGGAGGTCTATATAAGCAGAGCTCGTTTAGTGAACCGTCAGATCCTCACTCTCTTCCGCATCGCT
GTCTGCGAGGGCCAGCTGTTGGGCTCGCGGTTGAGGACAAACTCTTCGCGGTCTTTCCAGTACTCTTGGA
TCGGAAACCCGTCGGCCTCCGAACGGTACTCCGCCACCGAGGGACCTGAGCGAGTCCGCATCGACCGGAT
CGGAAAACCT
