Features (pLannotate 1.2.2; 21 found; start..end, strand, type, name):
    184..273     +  intron         chimeric intron (fragment): chimera between introns from adenovirus and immunoglobulin heavy chain genes
    292..338     +  CDS            IgH signal sequence (fragment): signal sequence from the mouse immunoglobulin heavy chain variable region
   1168..1728    +  CDS            Cd4 (fragment): CD4_RAT - Experimental evidence at protein level: Swiss-Prot protein existence level 1. Integral membrane glycoprotein that plays an essential role in the immune response and serves multiple functions in responses against both external and internal offenses. In T-cells, functions primarily as a coreceptor for MHC class II molecule:peptide complex. The antigens presented by class II peptides are derived from extracellular proteins while class I peptides are derived from cytosolic proteins. Interacts simultaneously with the T-cell receptor (TCR) and the MHC class II presented by antigen presenti
   1765..1932    +  CDS            COMP (fragment): COMP_HUMAN - Experimental evidence at protein level: Swiss-Prot protein existence level 1. May play a role in the structural integrity of cartilage via its interaction with other extracellular matrix proteins such as the collagens and fibronectin. Can mediate the interaction of chondrocytes with the cartilage extracellular matrix through interaction with cell surface integrin receptors. Could play a role in the pathogenesis of osteoarthritis. Potent suppressor of apoptosis in both primary chondrocytes and transformed cells. Suppresses apoptosis by blocking the activation of caspase-3 and by in
   1940..2727    +  CDS            bla(M) (fragment): β-lactamase lacking the signal sequence; bla(M); allows cytosolic expression of β-lactamase
   2734..2799    +  CDS            3xFLAG: three tandem FLAG® epitope tags, followed by an enterokinase cleavage site
   2859..2914    +  polyA_signal   β-globin poly(A) signal: rabbit β-globin polyadenylation signal (Gil and Proudfoot, 1987)
   3428..5109    -  rep_origin     oriP (fragment): Epstein-Barr virus oriP replication origin (Yates et al., 2000)
   5236..5340    +  promoter       AmpR promoter: bla
   5341..6201    +  CDS            AmpR: β-lactamase; bla; confers resistance to ampicillin, carbenicillin, and related antibiotics
   6372..6960    +  rep_origin     ori: high-copy-number ColE1/pMB1/pBR322/pUC origin of replication
   7143..7235    +  CDS            lacI (fragment): lac repressor; lacI; The lac repressor binds to the lac operator to inhibit transcription in E. coli. This inhibition can be relieved by adding lactose or isopropyl-β-D-thiogalactopyranoside (IPTG).
   7248..7269    +  protein_bind   CAP binding site: CAP binding activates transcription in the presence of cAMP. E. coli catabolite activator protein
   7284..7314    +  promoter       lac promoter: promoter for the E. coli lac operon
   7322..7338    +  protein_bind   lac operator: The lac repressor binds to the lac operator to inhibit transcription in E. coli. This inhibition can be relieved by adding lactose or isopropyl-β-D-thiogalactopyranoside (IPTG). lac repressor encoded by lacI
   7408..7424    +  promoter       tet promoter (fragment): E. coli promoter for tetracycline efflux protein gene
   7434..7459    -  CDS            bla(M) (fragment): β-lactamase lacking the signal sequence; bla(M); allows cytosolic expression of β-lactamase
   7633..8012    +  enhancer       CMV enhancer: human cytomegalovirus immediate early enhancer
   8014..8213    +  promoter       CMV promoter: human cytomegalovirus (CMV) immediate early promoter
   8281..8319    +  misc_feature   Ad SA (fragment): adenovirus major late transcript splice acceptor (Friedrich and Soriano, 1991)
   8352..153     -  CDS            PTP (fragment) (across the origin): TERM_ADE02 - Experimental evidence at protein level: Swiss-Prot protein existence level 1. Protein covalently bound to the viral DNA that acts as a primer for viral genomic replication by DNA strand displacement. Assembles on the viral origin of replication in an initiation complex with viral polymerase, DBP, host NFIA and host POU2F1/OCT1. During initiation, the polymerase covalently couples the first dCTP with Ser- 580 of pTP. The terminal protein stimulates the template activity over 20 fold compared to protein-free templates. Neo-synthesized viral genomes are linked to two preterminal prot
>Addgene plasmid #111017 | PF3D7_1012200-COMP-blac-flag-his | addgene full sequence | sequence record 224584 | Addgene NGS Result
CTCGAGAAAGGCGTCTAACCAGTCACAGTCGCAAGGTAGGCTGAGCACCGTGGCGGGCGGCAGCGGGTGG
CGGTCGGGGTTGTTTCTGGCGGAGGTGCTGCTGATGATGTAATTAAAGTAGGCGGTCTTGAGACGGCGGA
TGGTCGAGGTGAGGTGTGGCAGGCTTGAGATCCAGCTGTTGGGGTGAGTACTCCCTCTCAAAAGCGGGCA
TTACTTCTGCGCTAAGATTGTCAGTTTCCAAAAACGAGGAGGATTTGATATTCACCTGGCCCGATCTGGC
CATACACTTGAGTGACAATGACATCCACTTTGCCTTTCTCTCCACAGGTGTCCACTCCCAGGTCCAAGTT
TGCCACCATGGAGTTTCAGACCCAGGTACTCATGTCCCTGCTGCTCTGCATGTCTGGTGCGGCCGCCGAG
AACGTGGACACCTTCAAGTGCAACTACGCCAAGAAGAAGAAAAACGGCCACCACATCAAGCGGCACATCA
CCAACGACGAGGAAAAGAAGAAAGAATACTCCTTCCTGATGCTGGGCAAAGAGAACGAGGAAGAAAACAA
GGAAAACAAAGAGAATAACCAGAACGTCAACAAAGACAACAACGATAACAACAACAATGAGAAAAAGAAT
GAGGAACAGAACCATAACAACGAGAAGAAGCAGGAAGAAGTCATCAACAATAACAATAATAACGTCGAGA
ACAAGAAAGAAGAGGAAAACCACAATAACGACAAGAAAACCGACGAGCAGAACCACGTGAACGAAAAAAA
ACAGGAAGGCGAGAACAACAAGCACAAGAAGGACGACACCATCCCTCCAGAGAAGAAGATTAACAAAGAA
AACCTGCTCGAGTACGGCACCCACGACAAAGAGGGCCACTTCATCCCCAGCTACAAGACCCTGACCGACG
AGATCCTGAGCACCAACAACGCCATGGAAAAGGCCAGCAGCTTCCTGAAGATCGCCTGCAGCCACGTGAT
GAAGCTGATCGAGTTCATCCCCGAGAGCAAGCTGAGCAGCCAGTACATCAAGGTGGACAACAAGAACATC
TACCTGAAGGATATCGCCGTCGAGTGCCAGAATATCTACTTCAACCTCGAGAAGTTCAGCATGACCCTGA
TCGTGTTCAACAGCAAGATCAACAAGTTCATCTACAGCCAGGAAAAAGGCGCGCCGTCGACCTCCATCAC
GGCCTATAAGAGTGAGGGGGAGTCAGCGGAGTTCTCCTTCCCACTCAACCTTGGAGAGGAAAGCCTGCAG
GGAGAGTTGAGATGGAAGGCAGAGAAGGCTCCTTCTTCCCAGTCCTGGATCACCTTCTCCCTAAAGAACC
AAAAGGTGTCTGTGCAGAAGTCTACTAGCAACCCCAAGTTCCAGCTGTCCGAAACGCTCCCACTCACCCT
TCAGATACCCCAGGTCTCCCTTCAGTTTGCTGGTTCTGGCAACCTGACCCTGACTCTGGACAGAGGGATA
CTGTATCAGGAAGTGAACCTGGTGGTGATGAAAGTGACTCAGCCCGACAGCAACACTTTGACCTGTGAGG
TGATGGGACCCACCTCACCCAAGATGAGACTGATCTTGAAGCAGGAGAATCAGGAGGCCAGGGTCTCCAG
GCAGGAGAAAGTGATTCAAGTGCAGGCCCCTGAAGCAGGGGTGTGGCAATGTCTACTGAGTGAAGGTGAA
GAGGTCAAGATGGACTCCAAGATCCAGGTTTTATCCAAAGGGTTGAATTCCGGCGGCGGCTCCGGAGGCG
GTACCGGTGGCGGCGACCTAGCCCCACAGATGCTTCGAGAACTCCAGGAGACTAATGCGGCGCTGCAAGA
CGTGAGAGAGCTCTTGCGACAGCAGGTCAAGGAGATCACCTTCCTGAAGAATACGGTGATGGAATGTGAC
GCCTGCGGTCTAGACAGAAACCTGCCTCCACTAGCACCTCTGGGCCCACACCCAGAAACGCTGGTGAAAG
TAAAAGATGCTGAAGATCAGTTGGGTGCACGAGTGGGTTACATCGAACTGGATCTCAACAGCGGTAAGAT
CCTTGAGAGTTTTCGCCCCGAAGAACGTTTTCCAATGATGAGCACTTTTAAAGTTCTGCTATGTGGCGCG
GTATTATCCCGTATTGACGCCGGGCAAGAGCAACTCGGTCGCCGCATACACTATTCTCAGAATGACTTGG
TTGAGTACTCACCAGTCACAGAAAAGCATCTTACGGATGGCATGACAGTAAGAGAATTATGCAGTGCTGC
CATAACCATGAGTGATAACACTGCGGCCAACTTACTTCTGACAACGATCGGAGGACCGAAGGAGCTAACC
GCTTTTTTGCACAACATGGGGGATCATGTAACTCGCCTTGATCGTTGGGAACCGGAGCTGAATGAAGCCA
TACCAAACGACGAGCGTGACACCACGATGCCTGTAGCAATGGCAACAACGTTGCGCAAACTATTAACTGG
CGAACTACTTACTCTAGCTTCCCGGCAACAATTAATAGACTGGATGGAGGCGGATAAAGTTGCAGGACCA
CTTCTGCGCTCGGCCCTTCCGGCTGGCTGGTTTATTGCTGATAAATCTGGAGCCGGTGAGCGTGGGTCTC
GCGGTATCATTGCAGCACTGGGGCCAGATGGTAAGCCCTCCCGTATCGTAGTTATCTACACGACGGGGAG
TCAGGCAACTATGGATGAACGAAATAGACAGATCGCTGAGATAGGTGCCTCACTGATTAAGCATTGGGGC
CCTGACTACAAAGACCATGACGGTGATTATAAAGATCATGACATCGATTACAAGGATGACGATGACAAGG
GCCCTCACCACCACCATCACCACTAATAATAAGGATCCCCCGACCTCGACCTCTGGCTAATAAAGGAAAT
TTATTTTCATTGCAATAGTGTGTTGGAATTTTTTGTGTCTCTCACTCGGAAGGACATATGGGAGGGCAAA
TCATTTGGTCGAGATCCCTCGGAGATCTCTAGCTAGAGGATCGATCCCCGCCCCGGACGAACTAAACCTG
ACTACGACATCTCTGCCCCTTCTTCGCGGGGCAGTGCATGTAATCCCTTCAGTTGGTTGGTACAACTTGC
CAACTGGGCCCTGTTCCACATGTGACACGGGGGGGGACCAAACACAAAGGGGTTCTCTGACTGTAGTTGA
CATCCTTATAAATGGATGTGCACATTTGCCAACACTGAGTGGCTTTCATCCTGGAGCAGACTTTGCAGTC
TGTGGACTGCAACACAACATTGCCTTTATGTGTAACTCTTGGCTGAAGCTCTTACACCAATGCTGGGGGA
CATGTACCTCCCAGGGGCCCAGGAAGACTACGGGAGGCTACACCAACGTCAATCAGAGGGGCCTGTGTAG
CTACCGATAAGCGGACCCTCAAGAGGGCATTAGCAATAGTGTTTATAAGGCCCCCTTGTTAACCCTAAAC
GGGTAGCATATGCTTCCCGGGTAGTAGTATATACTATCCAGACTAACCCTAATTCAATAGCATATGTTAC
CCAACGGGAAGCATATGCTATCGAATTAGGGTTAGTAAAAGGGTCCTAAGGAACAGCGATATCTCCCACC
CCATGAGCTGTCACGGTTTTATTTACATGGGGTCAGGATTCCACGAGGGTAGTGAACCATTTTAGTCACA
AGGGCAGTGGCTGAAGATCAAGGAGCGGGCAGTGAACTCTCCTGAATCTTCGCCTGCTTCTTCATTCTCC
TTCGTTTAGCTAATAGAATAACTGCTGAGTTGTGAACAGTAAGGTGTATGTGAGGTGCTCGAAAACAAGG
TTTCAGGTGACGCCCCCAGAATAAAATTTGGACGGGGGGTTCAGTGGTGGCATTGTGCTATGACACCAAT
ATAACCCTCACAAACCCCTTGGGCAATAAATACTAGTGTAGGAATGAAACATTCTGAATATCTTTAACAA
TAGAAATCCATGGGGTGGGGACAAGCCGTAAAGACTGGATGTCCATCTCACACGAATTTATGGCTATGGG
CAACACATAATCCTAGTGCAATATGATACTGGGGTTATTAAGATGTGTCCCAGGCAGGGACCAAGACAGG
TGAACCATGTTGTTACACTCTATTTGTAACAAGGGGAAAGAGAGTGGACGCCGACAGCAGCGGACTCCAC
TGGTTGTCTCTAACACCCCCGAAAATTAAACGGGGCTCCACGCCAATGGGGCCCATAAACAAAGACAAGT
GGCCACTCTTTTTTTTGAAATTGTGGAGTGGGGGCACGCGTCAGCCCCCACACGCCGCCCTGCGGTTTTG
GACTGTAAAATAAGGGTGTAATAACTTGGCTGATTGTAACCCCGCTAACCACTGCGGTCAAACCACTTGC
CCACAAAACCACTAATGGCACCCCGGGGAATACCTGCATAAGTAGGTGGGCGGGCCAAGATAGGGGCGCG
ATTGCTGCGATCTGGAGGACAAATTACACACACTTGCGCCTGAGCGCCAAGCACAGGGTTGTTGGTCCTC
ATATTCACGAGGTCGCTGAGAGCACGGTGGGCTAATGTTGCCATGGGTAGCATATACTACCCAAATATCT
GGATAGCATATGCTATCCTAATCTATATCTGGGTAGCATAGGCTATCCTAATCTATATCTGGGTAGCATA
TGCTATCCTAATCTATATCTGGGTAGTATATGCTATCCTAATTTATATCTGGGTAGCATAGGCTATCCTA
ATCTATATCTGGGTAGCATATGCTATCCTAATCTATATCTGGGTAGTATATGCTATCCTAATCTGTATCC
GGGTAGCATATGCTATCCTAATAGAGATTAGGGTAGTATATGCTATCCTAATTTATATCTGGGTAGCATA
TACTACCCAAATATCTGGATAGCATATGCTATCCTAATCTATATCTGGGTAGCATATGCTATCCTAATCT
ATATCTGGGTAGCATAGGCTATCCTAATCTATATCTGGGTAGCATATGCTATCCTAATCTATATCTGGGT
AGTATATGCTATCCTAATTTATATCTGGGTAGCATAGGCTATCCTAATCTATATCTGGGTAGCATATGCT
ATCCTAATCTATATCTGGGTAGTATATGCTATCCTAATCTGTATCCGGGTAGCATATGCTATCCTCATGA
TAAGCTGTCAAACATGAGAATTTTCTTGAAGACGAAAGGGCCTCGTGATACGCCTATTTTTATAGGTTAA
TGTCATGATAATAATGGTTTCTTAGACGTCAGGTGGCACTTTTCGGGGAAATGTGCGCGGAACCCCTATT
TGTTTATTTTTCTAAATACATTCAAATATGTATCCGCTCATGAGACAATAACCCTGATAAATGCTTCAAT
AATATTGAAAAAGGAAGAGTATGAGTATTCAACATTTCCGTGTCGCCCTTATTCCCTTTTTTGCGGCATT
TTGCCTTCCTGTTTTTGCTCACCCAGAAACGCTGGTGAAAGTAAAAGATGCTGAAGATCAGTTGGGTGCA
CGAGTGGGTTACATCGAACTGGATCTCAACAGCGGTAAGATCCTTGAGAGTTTTCGCCCCGAAGAACGTT
TTCCAATGATGAGCACTTTTAAAGTTCTGCTATGTGGCGCGGTATTATCCCGTGTTGACGCCGGGCAAGA
GCAACTCGGTCGCCGCATACACTATTCTCAGAATGACTTGGTTGAGTACTCACCAGTCACAGAAAAGCAT
CTTACGGATGGCATGACAGTAAGAGAATTATGCAGTGCTGCCATAACCATGAGTGATAACACTGCGGCCA
ACTTACTTCTGACAACGATCGGAGGACCGAAGGAGCTAACCGCTTTTTTGCACAACATGGGGGATCATGT
AACTCGCCTTGATCGTTGGGAACCGGAGCTGAATGAAGCCATACCAAACGACGAGCGTGACACCACGATG
CCTGCAGCAATGGCAACAACGTTGCGCAAACTATTAACTGGCGAACTACTTACTCTAGCTTCCCGGCAAC
AATTAATAGACTGGATGGAGGCGGATAAAGTTGCAGGACCACTTCTGCGCTCGGCCCTTCCGGCTGGCTG
GTTTATTGCTGATAAATCTGGAGCCGGTGAGCGTGGGTCTCGCGGTATCATTGCAGCACTGGGGCCAGAT
GGTAAGCCCTCCCGTATCGTAGTTATCTACACGACGGGGAGTCAGGCAACTATGGATGAACGAAATAGAC
AGATCGCTGAGATAGGTGCCTCACTGATTAAGCATTGGTAACTGTCAGACCAAGTTTACTCATATATACT
TTAGATTGATTTAAAACTTCATTTTTAATTTAAAAGGATCTAGGTGAAGATCCTTTTTGATAATCTCATG
ACCAAAATCCCTTAACGTGAGTTTTCGTTCCACTGAGCGTCAGACCCCGTAGAAAAGATCAAAGGATCTT
CTTGAGATCCTTTTTTTCTGCGCGTAATCTGCTGCTTGCAAACAAAAAAACCACCGCTACCAGCGGTGGT
TTGTTTGCCGGATCAAGAGCTACCAACTCTTTTTCCGAAGGTAACTGGCTTCAGCAGAGCGCAGATACCA
AATACTGTTCTTCTAGTGTAGCCGTAGTTAGGCCACCACTTCAAGAACTCTGTAGCACCGCCTACATACC
TCGCTCTGCTAATCCTGTTACCAGTGGCTGCTGCCAGTGGCGATAAGTCGTGTCTTACCGGGTTGGACTC
AAGACGATAGTTACCGGATAAGGCGCAGCGGTCGGGCTGAACGGGGGGTTCGTGCACACAGCCCAGCTTG
GAGCGAACGACCTACACCGAACTGAGATACCTACAGCGTGAGCTATGAGAAAGCGCCACGCTTCCCGAAG
GGAGAAAGGCGGACAGGTATCCGGTAAGCGGCAGGGTCGGAACAGGAGAGCGCACGAGGGAGCTTCCAGG
GGGAAACGCCTGGTATCTTTATAGTCCTGTCGGGTTTCGCCACCTCTGACTTGAGCGTCGATTTTTGTGA
TGCTCGTCAGGGGGGCGGAGCCTATGGAAAAACGCCAGCAACGCGGCCTTTTTACGGTTCCTGGCCTTTT
GCTGGCCTTTTGCTCACATGTTCTTTCCTGCGTTATCCCCTGATTCTGTGGATAACCGTATTACCGCCTT
TGAGTGAGCTGATACCGCTCGCCGCAGCCGAACGACCGAGCGCAGCGAGTCAGTGAGCGAGGAAGCGGAA
GAGCGCCCAATACGCAAACCGCCTCTCCCCGCGCGTTGGCCGATTCATTAATGCAGCTGGCACGACAGGT
TTCCCGACTGGAAAGCGGGCAGTGAGCGCAACGCAATTAATGTGAGTTAGCTCACTCATTAGGCACCCCA
GGCTTTACACTTTATGCTTCCGGCTCGTATGTTGTGTGGAATTGTGAGCGGATAACAATTTCACACAGGA
AACAGCTATGACCATGATTACGCCAAGCTCTAGCTAGAGGTCGACCAATTCTCATGTTTGACAGCTTATC
ATCGCAGATCCGGGCAACGTTGTTGCCATTGCTGCAGGCGCAGAACTGGTAGGTATGGAAGATCTATACA
TTGAATCAATATTGGCAATTAGCCATATTAGTCATTGGTTATATAGCATAAATCAATATTGGCTATTGGC
CATTGCATACGTTGTATCTATATCATAATATGTACATTTATATTGGCTCATGTCCAATATGACCGCCATG
TTGACATTGATTATTGACTAGTTATTAATAGTAATCAATTACGGGGTCATTAGTTCATAGCCCATATATG
GAGTTCCGCGTTACATAACTTACGGTAAATGGCCCGCCTGGCTGACCGCCCAACGACCCCCGCCCATTGA
CGTCAATAATGACGTATGTTCCCATAGTAACGCCAATAGGGACTTTCCATTGACGTCAATGGGTGGAGTA
TTTACGGTAAACTGCCCACTTGGCAGTACATCAAGTGTATCATATGCCAAGTCCGCCCCCTATTGACGTC
AATGACGGTAAATGGCCCGCCTGGCATTATGCCCAGTACATGACCTTACGGGACTTTCCTACTTGGCAGT
ACATCTACGTATTAGTCATCGCTATTACCATGGTGATGCGGTTTTGGCAGTACACCAATGGGCGTGGATA
GCGGTTTGACTCACGGGGATTTCCAAGTCTCCACCCCATTGACGTCAATGGGAGTTTGTTTTGGCACCAA
AATCAACGGGACTTTCCAAAATGTCGTAATAACCCCGCCCCGTTGACGCAAATGGGCGGTAGGCGTGTAC
GGTGGGAGGTCTATATAAGCAGAGCTCGTTTAGTGAACCGTCAGATCCTCACTCTCTTCCGCATCGCTGT
CTGCGAGGGCCAGCTGTTGGGCTCGCGGTTGAGGACAAACTCTTCGCGGTCTTTCCAGTACTCTTGGATC
GGAAACCCGTCGGCCTCCGAACGGTACTCCGCCACCGAGGGACCTGAGCGAGTCCGCATCGACCGGATCG
GAAAACCT
